>Addgene plasmid #223971 | AiP12040 - pAAV-3xSP10ins-AiE0354m-minRho-SYFP2-WPRE3-BGHpA (Alias: CN2040) | addgene full sequence | sequence record 449750 | Addgene NGS Result
CCTGCAGGCAGCTGCGCGCTCGCTCGCTCACTGAGGCCGCCCGGGCAAAGCCCGGGCGTCGGGCGACCTT
TGGTCGCCCGGCCTCAGTGAGCGAGCGAGCGCGCAGAGAGGGAGTGGCCAACTCCATCACTAGGGGTTCC
TGCGGCCGCACGCGCCGGTACCGAAGCTACCCCTAACACACTATTCTACACACAGAAAATGCTCTTCACT
AGGAAGCTACCCCTAACACACTATTCTACACACAGAAAATGCTCTTCACTAGGAAGCTACCCCTAACACA
CTATTCTACACACAGAAAATGCTCTTCACTAGACGCGTAGATTCCTCACCCCCAAGAAGTATTTAAGCAG
TTGAGATGTGGCCCCCAGTCCCTCCCTTGAACTCGACCTCGGCAATGTGAACCACAAAGCCCTGCAGTTG
GAGGCTGCCGAGGTCTATTCACAGATGAAATTTTGGAAATGTGTTTTGTTTGCCTGTGCATAAATACGCC
CAAGCATACTATCGATACTTTTAGGTACAGGCTTTTGTGCCTACTGGTAAGCAGTCATTTGCCGGGGCAA
TTAACCATCTGCACTTTATTATCAGGGTGCAGCTGGCTAATGATGCTCAGTGCCACGGGGCAGGATCAGC
TTCTCATCTGCACAGGAACTGTATTCACAGCAAAGGACATTGACCTTTAACAATGAATCTTTAAATTTAA
CCGGGTCCCCCAGAGATCACCGCACACAAGGTTTCATTGTGTTTCGATCTGAGGTGAGATTCAAATGTGG
GCCGTGGGATTCCTGTTTTGGGTAGAGCGGTTAACACAGAACAGTAGGATAGGTCAGCAATTATCAGCCA
AGAACAAAGGAGAACCCTGATGCTCAGTCTGAGCTCGATTCAGCCGGGAGCTTAGGGAGGGGAGGTCACT
TCATAAGGGCTTGGGGGGGGAGTTGGAGCCACGAGTCGTCCAGCCGGAGCCCCGTGTGGCTGTGCTCCGG
CCTCAGAAGCATCCCCGGATCCAGATCTTTCGAAGCTAGCGCTACCGGTCGCCACCATGGTGAGCAAGGG
CGAGGAGCTGTTCACCGGGGTGGTGCCCATCCTGGTCGAGCTGGACGGCGACGTAAACGGCCACAAGTTC
AGCGTGTCCGGCGAGGGCGAGGGCGATGCCACCTACGGCAAGCTGACCCTGAAGCTGATCTGCACCACCG
GCAAGCTGCCCGTGCCCTGGCCCACCCTCGTGACCACCCTGGGCTACGGCGTGCAGTGCTTCGCCCGCTA
CCCCGACCACATGAAGCAGCACGACTTCTTCAAGTCCGCCATGCCCGAAGGCTACGTCCAGGAGCGCACC
ATCTTCTTCAAGGACGACGGCAACTACAAGACCCGCGCCGAGGTGAAGTTCGAGGGCGACACCCTGGTGA
ACCGCATCGAGCTGAAGGGCATCGACTTCAAGGAGGACGGCAACATCCTGGGGCACAAGCTGGAGTACAA
CTACAACAGCCACAACGTCTATATCACCGCCGACAAGCAGAAGAACGGCATCAAGGCCAACTTCAAGATC
CGCCACAACATCGAGGACGGCGGCGTGCAGCTCGCCGACCACTACCAGCAGAACACCCCCATCGGCGACG
GCCCCGTGCTGCTGCCCGACAACCACTACCTGAGCTACCAGTCCAAGCTGAGCAAAGACCCCAACGAGAA
GCGCGATCACATGGTCCTGCTGGAGTTCGTGACCGCCGCCGGGATCACTCTCGGCATGGACGAGCTGTAC
AAGTAAGTCGACGGCGCGCCGCGGCCGCGAATTCGATATCATAATCAACCTCTGGATTACAAAATTTGTG
AAAGATTGACTGGTATTCTTAACTATGTTGCTCCTTTTACGCTATGTGGATACGCTGCTTTAATGCCTTT
GTATCATGCTATTGCTTCCCGTATGGCTTTCATTTTCTCCTCCTTGTATAAATCCTGGTTAGTTCTTGCC
ACGGCGGAACTCATCGCCGCCTGCCTTGCCCGCTGCTGGACAGGGGCTCGGCTGTTGGGCACTGACAATT
CCGTGGCTCGAGAGATCTTCGACTGTGCCTTCTAGTTGCCAGCCATCTGTTGTTTGCCCCTCCCCCGTGC
CTTCCTTGACCCTGGAAGGTGCCACTCCCACTGTCCTTTCCTAATAAAATGAGGAAATTGCATCGCATTG
TCTGAGTAGGTGTCATTCTATTCTGGGGGGTGGGGTGGGGCAGGACAGCAAGGGGGAGGATTGGGAAGAC
AATAGCAGGCATGAGATCTCACGTGCGGACCGAGCGGCCGCAGGAACCCCTAGTGATGGAGTTGGCCACT
CCCTCTCTGCGCGCTCGCTCGCTCACTGAGGCCGGGCGACCAAAGGTCGCCCGACGCCCGGGCTTTGCCC
GGGCGGCCTCAGTGAGCGAGCGAGCGCGCAGCTGCCTGCAGGGGCGCCTGATGCGGTATTTTCTCCTTAC
GCATCTGTGCGGTATTTCACACCGCATA
[142 nt withheld, positions 2479-2620]
C
[141 nt withheld, positions 2622-2762]
CCTTTGACGTTGGAGTCCACGTTCTTT
[37 nt withheld, positions 2790-2826]
ACCCTATCTCGGGCTATTCTTTTGATTTATAAGGGATTTTGCCGATTTCGGCCTATTGGTTAAAAAATGA
GCTGATTTAACAAAAATTTAACGCGAATTTTAACAAAATATTAACGTTTACAATTTTATGGTGCACTCTC
AGTACAATCTGCTCTGATGCCGCATAGTTAAGCCAGCCCCGACACCCGCCAACACCCGCTGACGCGCCCT
GACGGGCTTGTCTGCTCCCGGCATCCGCTTACAGACAAGCTGTGACCGTCTCCGGGAGCTGCATGTGTCA
GAGGTTTTCACCGTCATCACCGAAACGCGCGAGACGAAAGGGCCTCGTGATACGCCTATTTTTATAGGTT
AATGTCATGATAATAATGGTTTCTTAGACGTCAGGTGGCACTTTTCGGGGAAATGTGCGCGGAACCCCTA
TTTGTTTATTTTTCTAAATACATTCAAATATGTATCCGCTCATGAGACAATAACCCTGATAAATGCTTCA
ATAATATTGAAAAAGGAAGAGTATGAGTATTCAACATTTCCGTGTCGCCCTTATTCCCTTTTTTGCGGCA
TTTTGCCTTCCTGTTTTTGCTCACCCAGAAACGCTGGTGAAAGTAAAAGATGCTGAAGATCAGTTGGGTG
CACGAGTGGGTTACATCGAACTGGATCTCAACAGCGGTAAGATCCTTGAGAGTTTTCGCCCCGAAGAACG
TTTTCCAATGATGAGCACTTTTAAAGTTCTGCTATGTGGCGCGGTATTATCCCGTATTGACGCCGGGCAA
GAGCAACTCGGTCGCCGCATACACTATTCTCAGAATGACTTGGTTGAGTACTCACCAGTCACAGAAAAGC
ATCTTACGGATGGCATGACAGTAAGAGAATTATGCAGTGCTGCCATAACCATGAGTGATAACACTGCGGC
CAACTTACTTCTGACAACGATCGGAGGACCGAAGGAGCTAACCGCTTTTTTGCACAACATGGGGGATCAT
GTAACTCGCCTTGATCGTTGGGAACCGGAGCTGAATGAAGCCATACCAAACGACGAGCGTGACACCACGA
TGCCTGTAGCAATGGCAACAACGTTGCGCAAACTATTAACTGGCGAACTACTTACTCTAGCTTCCCGGCA
ACAATTAATAGACTGGATGGAGGCGGATAAAGTTGCAGGACCACTTCTGCGCTCGGCCCTTCCGGCTGGC
TGGTTTATTGCTGATAAATCTGGAGCCGGTGAGCGTGGGTCTCGCGGTATCATTGCAGCACTGGGGCCAG
ATGGTAAGCCCTCCCGTATCGTAGTTATCTACACGACGGGGAGTCAGGCAACTATGGATGAACGAAATAG
ACAGATCGCTGAGATAGGTGCCTCACTGATTAAGCATTGGTAACTGTCAGACCAAGTTTACTCATATATA
CTTTAGATTGATTTAAAACTTCATTTTTAATTTAAAAGGATCTAGGTGAAGATCCTTTTTGATAATCTCA
TGACCAAAATCCCTTAACGTGAGTTTTCGTTCCACTGAGCGTCAGACCCCGTAGAAAAGATCAAAGGATC
TTCTTGAGATCCTTTTTTTCTGCGCGTAATCTGCTGCTTGCAAACAAAAAAACCACCGCTACCAGCGGTG
GTTTGTTTGCCGGATCAAGAGCTACCAACTCTTTTTCCGAAGGTAACTGGCTTCAGCAGAGCGCAGATAC
CAAATACTGTCCTTCTAGTGTAGCCGTAGTTAGGCCACCACTTCAAGAACTCTGTAGCACCGCCTACATA
CCTCGCTCTGCTAATCCTGTTACCAGTGGCTGCTGCCAGTGGCGATAAGTCGTGTCTTACCGGGTTGGAC
TCAAGACGATAGTTACCGGATAAGGCGCAGCGGTCGGGCTGAACGGGGGGTTCGTGCACACAGCCCAGCT
TGGAGCGAACGACCTACACCGAACTGAGATACCTACAGCGTGAGCTATGAGAAAGCGCCACGCTTCCCGA
AGGGAGAAAGGCGGACAGGTATCCGGTAAGCGGCAGGGTCGGAACAGGAGAGCGCACGAGGGAGCTTCCA
GGGGGAAACGCCTGGTATCTTTATAGTCCTGTCGGGTTTCGCCACCTCTGACTTGAGCGTCGATTTTTGT
GATGCTCGTCAGGGGGGCGGAGCCTATGGAAAAACGCCAGCAACGCGGCCTTTTTACGGTTCCTGGCCTT
TTGCTGGCCTTTTGCTCACATGT
Features (pLannotate 1.2.2; 13 found; start..end, strand, type, name):
      1..141     -  repeat_region  AAV2 ITR: inverted terminal repeat of adeno-associated virus serotype 2 inverted
   1037..1753    +  CDS            SYFP2: SYFP2 is a basic (constitutively fluorescent) yellow fluorescent protein published in 2006, derived from Aequorea victoria. It is reported to be a very rapidly-maturing monomer with moderate acid sensitivity.
   1793..1950    +  misc_feature   WPRE (fragment): woodchuck hepatitis virus posttranscriptional regulatory element
   1956..2036    +  misc_feature   WPRE (fragment): woodchuck hepatitis virus posttranscriptional regulatory element
   2053..2164    +  polyA_signal   bGH poly(A) signal: bovine growth hormone polyadenylation signal
   2282..2422    +  repeat_region  AAV2 ITR: inverted terminal repeat of adeno-associated virus serotype 2 inverted
   2427..2478    -  misc_feature   bom (fragment): basis of mobility region from pBR322
   2497..2877    +  rep_origin     M13 ori (sequence partly withheld): M13 bacteriophage origin of replication; arrow indicates direction of (+) strand synthesis
   2953..3002    -  misc_feature   bom (fragment): basis of mobility region from pBR322
   3104..3139    -  CDS            rop (fragment): Rop protein, which maintains plasmids at low copy number; rop
   3234..3338    +  promoter       AmpR promoter: bla
   3339..4199    +  CDS            AmpR: β-lactamase; bla; confers resistance to ampicillin, carbenicillin, and related antibiotics
   4370..4958    +  rep_origin     ori: high-copy-number ColE1/pMB1/pBR322/pUC origin of replication
