[The description below was written by a language model from this plasmid's Addgene catalogue record and pLannotate feature annotations shown in this document.]
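Description:
AiP12040 - pAAV-3xSP10ins-AiE0354m-minRho-SYFP2-WPRE3-BGHpA (alias CN2040) is an AAV transfer plasmid of about 5.0 kb, built on a pAAV backbone for packaging a cell-type-targeting reporter genome into recombinant adeno-associated virus. The bacterial portion carries a high-copy ColE1/pUC-type origin, an ampicillin resistance gene (β-lactamase) with its own promoter, and an M13 phage origin, along with small remnants of the pBR322 bom and rop regions. The record specifies a recombination-deficient host strain, which is usual for plasmids containing repeat-rich ITRs.

Between the two AAV2 inverted terminal repeats, which provide the cis signals for genome replication and encapsidation, sits a compact expression cassette. According to the name and stated purpose, the enhancer AiE0354m, designed to direct expression in cortical Vip+ neurons, is placed upstream of a minimal promoter and preceded by a "3xSP10ins" element. This roughly 900 bp region ahead of the coding sequence is not annotated in the feature table, so its composition cannot be confirmed from the annotations. The record is also inconsistent about the minimal promoter: the plasmid name indicates minRho, whereas the catalogue promoter field lists minBG. The cassette drives SYFP2, a rapidly maturing monomeric yellow fluorescent protein derived from Aequorea victoria. It is followed by WPRE3, a shortened woodchuck hepatitis virus posttranscriptional element detected as two WPRE fragments, which enhances transcript expression, and by the bovine growth hormone polyadenylation signal.

The construct belongs to a collection of enhancer AAVs for genetic access to cortical cell types. It serves as a fluorescent reporter vector for labelling Vip+ interneurons and assessing the enhancer's specificity after viral delivery.
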