Addgene plasmid #223971: AiP12040 - pAAV-3xSP10ins-AiE0354m-minRho-SYFP2-WPRE3-BGHpA (Alias: CN2040)
Purpose: AiE0354m is an enhancer sequence, designed to drive AAV-mediated transgene expression in cortical Vip+ neurons
Depositing lab: Allen Institute for Brain Science & Jonathan Ting. Depositing organization: Allen Institute. Publication: A suite of enhancer AAVs and transgenic mouse lines for genetic access to cortical cell types. Ben-Simon Y, Hooper M, Narayan S, Daigle TL, Dwivedi D, Way SW, Oster A, Stafford DA, Mich JK, Taormina MJ, Martinez RA, Opitz-Araya X, Roth JR, Alexander JR, Allen S, Amster A, Arbuckle J, Ayala A, Baker PM, Bakken TE, Barcelli T, Barta S, Bendrick J, Bertagnolli D, Bielstein C, Bishwakarma P, Bowlus J, Boyer G, Brouner K, Casian B, Casper T, Chakka AB, Chakrabarty R, Chance RK, Chavan S, Clark M, Colbert K, Collman F, Daniel S, Departee M, DiValentin P, Donadio N, Dotson N, Egdorf T, Fliss T, Gabitto M, Garcia J, Gary A, Gasperini M, Gloe J, Goldy J, Gore BB, Graybuck L, Greisman N, Haeseleer F, Halterman C, Haradon Z, Hastings SD, Helback O, Ho W, Hockemeyer D, Huang C, Huff S, Hunker A, Johansen N, Jones D, Juneau Z, Kalmbach B, Kannan M, Khem S, Kussick E, Kutsal R, Larsen R, Lee C, Lee AY, Leibly M, Lenz GH, Li S, Liang E, Lusk N, Madigan Z, Malloy J, Malone J, McCue R, Melchor J, Mollenkopf T, Moosman S, Morin E, Newman D, Ng L, Ngo K, Omstead V, Otto S, Oyama A, Pena N, Pham T, Phillips E, Pom CA, Potekhina L, Ransford S, Ray PL, Rette D, Reynoldson C, Rimorin C, Rocha D, Ruiz A, Sanchez REA, Sawyer L, Sedeno-Cortes A, Sevigny JP, Shapovalova N, Shepard N, Shulga L, Sigler AR, Siverts L, Soliman S, Somasundaram S, Staats B, Stewart K, Szelenyi E, Tieu M, Trader C, Tran A, van Velthoven CTJ, Walker M, Wang Y, Weed N, Wirthlin M, Wood T, Wynalda B, Yao Z, Zhou T, Ariza J, Dee N, Reding M, Ronellenfitch K, Mufti S, Sunkin SM, Smith KA, Esposito L, Waters J, Thyagarajan B, Yao S, Lein ES, Zeng H, Levi BP, Ngai J, Ting JT, Tasic B. Cell. 2025 May 16:S0092-8674(25)00513-6. doi: 10.1016/j.cell.2025.05.002. PubMed 40403729.
Backbone
  Vector backbone: pAAV
  Vector type: AAV
Growth in bacteria
  Bacterial resistance: Ampicillin, 100 μg/mL
  Growth temperature: 30°C
  Growth strain: NEB Stable
  Copy number: High Copy
Gene/Insert
  Gene/Insert name: SYFP2
  Species: Synthetic
  Mutation: NA
  Promoter: minBG
  Cloning method: Other
Terms and licenses: Academic/Nonprofit Terms; Industry Terms: Not Available to Industry
Depositor comments: Cloning Method: RE Cloning
How to cite: AiP12040 - pAAV-3xSP10ins-AiE0354m-minRho-SYFP2-WPRE3-BGHpA (Alias: CN2040) was a gift from Allen Institute for Brain Science & Jonathan Ting (Addgene plasmid # 223971 ; http://n2t.net/addgene:223971 ; RRID:Addgene_223971)
